Addgene plasmid #80003: pC4EN-F1-mGAF670 (FKBP-mGAF670)
Purpose: miRFP670 GAF domain fused to FKBP
Depositing lab: Vladislav Verkhusha. Depositing organization: Albert Einstein College of Medicine. Publication: Bright monomeric near-infrared fluorescent proteins as tags and biosensors for multiscale imaging. Shcherbakova DM, Baloban M, Emelyanov AV, Brenowitz M, Guo P, Verkhusha VV. Nat Commun. 2016 Aug 19;7:12405. doi: 10.1038/ncomms12405. PubMed 27539380.
Backbone
  Vector backbone: pC4EN-F1
  Backbone manufacturer: ARIAD Pharmaceuticals, Inc.
  Backbone size w/o insert (bp): 1961
  Total vector size (bp): 2900
  Vector type: Mammalian Expression
Growth in bacteria
  Bacterial resistance: Ampicillin, 100 μg/mL
  Growth temperature: 37°C
  Growth strain: DH5alpha
  Copy number: Unknown
Gene/Insert
  Gene/Insert name: FKBP
  Insert size (bp): 939
  Promoter: CMV
  Tag / fusion protein: GAF domain of miRFP670 (C terminal on insert)
  Cloning method: Unknown
  Sequencing primers: 5′ ctcttcggccagcgaattc
Terms and licenses: Academic/Nonprofit Terms; Industry Terms: Not Available to Industry
How to cite: pC4EN-F1-mGAF670 (FKBP-mGAF670) was a gift from Vladislav Verkhusha (Addgene plasmid # 80003 ; http://n2t.net/addgene:80003 ; RRID:Addgene_80003)
