[The description below was written by a language model from this plasmid's Addgene catalogue record and pLannotate feature annotations shown in this document.]
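Description:
pC4EN-F1-mGAF670 (FKBP-mGAF670) is a mammalian expression plasmid built on the pC4EN-F1 backbone from the ARIAD dimerization vector series. It encodes an FKBP domain fused at its C terminus to the GAF domain of the monomeric near-infrared fluorescent protein miRFP670. The catalogue lists ampicillin selection for propagation in E. coli. However, the 2,900 nt depositor sequence as annotated shows no bacterial origin of replication or ampicillin resistance gene. The recorded backbone and total sizes are also small for a complete plasmid, so the sequence record may cover only part of the construct, essentially the expression cassette.

In the circular map, transcription starts from the human CMV immediate-early enhancer and promoter and passes through an HSV thymidine kinase 5' UTR. The FKBP coding region follows and runs across the sequence numbering origin into the miRFP670 fragment. The annotation tool labels the FKBP region as DmrB, the F36V variant of FKBP12, but the catalogue itself says only FKBP, so this variant assignment should be treated with caution. The miRFP670 fragment is matched to the related emiRFP670, a biliverdin-dependent protein derived from a Rhodopseudomonas palustris bacteriophytochrome. Downstream lie a rabbit β-globin intron and β-globin exon-like sequences, which probably supply splicing and 3' processing signals, although no polyadenylation signal is annotated. A fragment of the SV40 origin is also present.

The isolated GAF domain is one part of the fluorescent protein's chromophore-binding module. Fusing it to a ligand-inducible dimerization domain suggests use as one half of a split near-infrared reporter that is reconstituted when a chemical dimerizer brings it together with a partner. This fits the associated publication's focus on miRFP-based tags and biosensors, but the record does not name the partner construct or the ligand.
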