Features (pLannotate 1.2.2; 9 found; start..end, strand, type, name):
     12..614     +  CDS            emiRFP670 (fragment): emiRFP670 is a basic (constitutively fluorescent) near ir fluorescent protein published in 2020, derived from Rhodopseudomonas palustris. It has low acid sensitivity. It requires the cofactor biliverdin for fluorescence.
    649..1221    +  intron         β-globin intron: intron from rabbit β-globin gene
   1225..1347    +  CDS            HBB: HBB_COLGU - Experimental evidence at transcript level: Swiss-Prot protein existence level 2. Involved in oxygen transport from the lung to the various peripheral tissues. From Colobus guereza (Mantled guereza) (Eastern black-and-white colobus monkey).
   1397..1447    +  CDS            HBB (fragment): HBB_PONPY - Experimental evidence at transcript level: Swiss-Prot protein existence level 2. Involved in oxygen transport from the lung to the various peripheral tissues. From Pongo pygmaeus (Bornean orangutan).
   1826..1897    -  rep_origin     SV40 ori (fragment): SV40 origin of replication
   1916..2219    +  enhancer       CMV enhancer: human cytomegalovirus immediate early enhancer
   2220..2423    +  promoter       CMV promoter: human cytomegalovirus (CMV) immediate early promoter
   2513..2552    +  5'UTR          HSV TK 5'-UTR: 5' untranslated region from the herpes simplex virus thymidine kinase gene
   2579..2899    +  CDS            DmrB: F36V mutant of FK506-binding protein FKBP12 binds synthetic ligands that do not bind wild-type FKBP
>Addgene plasmid #80003 | pC4EN-F1-mGAF670 (FKBP-mGAF670) | depositor full sequence | sequence record 153474 | pC4EN-F1-mGAF670  (FKBP-mGAF670) sequence 2900 bps
CTAGTGGAGGCGGGGGAAGCGGCGGAGGCGGGTCCCGTGCCGGCCCGTCGATCGATCTGTCAGGCACGCT
GGCGCCGGCGCTGGAGCGGATCCGCACGGCGGGTTCACTGCGCGCGCTGTGCGATGACACCGTGCTGCTG
TTTCAGCAGTGCACCGGCTACGACCGGGTGATGGTGTATCGTTTCGATGAGCAAGGCCACGGCCTGGTAT
TCTCCGAGTGCCATGTGCCTGGGCTCGAATCCTATTTCGGCAACCGCTATCCGTCGTCGACTGTCCCGCA
GATGGCGCGGCAGCTGTACGTGCGGCAGCGCGTCCGCGTGCTGGTCGACGTCACCTATCAGCCGGTGCCG
CTGGAGCCGCGGCTGTCGCCGCTGACCGGGCGCGATCTCGACATGTCGGGCTGCTTCCTGCGCTCGATGT
CGCCGTGCCATCTGCAGTTCCTGAAGGACATGGGCGTGCGCGCCACCCTGGCGGTGTCGCTGGTGGTCGG
CGGCAAGCTGTGGGGCCTGGTTGTCTGTCACCATTATCTGCCGCGCTTCATCCGTTTCGAGCTGCGGGCG
ATCTGCAAACGGCTCGCCGAAAGGATCGCGACGCGGATCACCGCGCTTGAGAGCTAAACTAGTTATTGAG
GATCCTGAGAACTTCAGGGTGAGTTTGGGGACCCTTGATTGTTCTTTCTTTTTCGCTATTGTAAAATTCA
TGTTATATGGAGGGGGCAAAGTTTTCAGGGTGTTGTTTAGAATGGGAAGATGTCCCTTGTATCACCATGG
ACCCTCATGATAATTTTGTTTCTTTCACTTTCTACTCTGTTGACAACCATTGTCTCCTCTTATTTTCTTT
TCATTTTCTGTAACTTTTTCGTTAAACTTTAGCTTGCATTTGTAACGAATTTTTAAATTCACTTTTGTTT
ATTTGTCAGATTGTAAGTACTTTCTCTAATCACTTTTTTTTCAAGGCAATCAGGGTATATTATATTGTAC
TTCAGCACAGTTTTAGAGAACAATTGTTATAATTAAATGATAAGGTAGAATATTTCTGCATATAAATTCT
GGCTGGCGTGGAAATATTCTTATTGGTAGAAACAACTACATCCTGGTCATCATCCTGCCTTTCTCTTTAT
GGTTACAATGATATACACTGTTTGAGATGAGGATAAAATACTCTGAGTCCAAACCGGGCCCCTCTGCTAA
CCATGTTCATGCCTTCTTCTTTTTCCTACAGCTCCTGGGCAACGTGCTGGTTGTTGTGCTGTCTCATCAT
TTTGGCAAAGGATTCACTCCTCAGGTGCAGGCTGCCTATCAGAAGGTGGTGGCTGGTGTGGCCAATGCCC
TGGCTCACAAATACCACTGAGATCTTTTTCCCTCTGCCAAAAATTATGGGGACATCATGAAGCCCCTATC
AGAAGGTGGTGGCTGGTGTGGCCAATGCCCTGGCTCACAAATACCACTGAGATCTTTTTCCCTCTGCCAA
AAATTATGGGGACATCATGAAGCCCCTAATCATTTAAAACATCAGAATGAGTATTTGGTTTAGAGTTTGG
CAACATATGCCATATGCTGGCTGCCATGAACAAAGGTGGCTATAAAGAGGTCATCAGTATATGAAACAGC
CCCCTGCTGTCCATTCCTTATTCCATAGAAAAGCCTTGACTTGAGGTTAGATTTTTTTTATATTTTGTTT
TGTGTTATTTTTTTCTTTAACATCCCTAAAATTTTCCTTACATGTTTTACTAGCCAGATTTTTCCTCCTC
TCCTGACTACTCCCAGTCATAGCTGTCCCTCTTCTCTTATGAAGATCCCTCGAGGAGCTTTTTGCAAAAG
CCCTAGGCCTCCAAAAAAGCCTCTTCACTACTTCTGGAATAGCTCAGAGGCCGAGGCGGCCTCGGCCTCT
GCATAAAACGCGTTCGAGCTCGCCCCGTTACATAACTTACGGTAAATGGCCCGCCTGGCTGACCGCCCAA
CGACCCCCGCCCATTGACGTCAATAATGACGTATGTTCCCATAGTAACGCCAATAGGGACTTTCCATTGA
CGTCAATGGGTGGAGTATTTACGGTAAACTGCCCACTTGGCAGTACATCAAGTGTATCATATGCCAAGTA
CGCCCCCTATTGACGTCAATGACGGTAAATGGCCCGCCTGGCATTATGCCCAGTACATGACCTTATGGGA
CTTTCCTACTTGGCAGTACATCTACGTATTAGTCATCGCTATTACCATGGTGATGCGGTTTTGGCAGTAC
ATCAATGGGCGTGGATAGCGGTTTGACTCACGGGGATTTCCAAGTCTCCACCCCATTGACGTCAATGGGA
GTTTGTTTTGGCACCAAAATCAACGGGACTTTCCAAAATGTCGTAACAACTCCGCCCCATTGACGCAAAT
GGGCGGTAGGCGTGTACGGTGGGAGGTCTATATAAGCAGAGCTCGTTTAGTGAACCGTCAGATCGCCTGG
AGACGCCATCCACGCTGTTTTGACCTCCATAGAAGACACCGGGACCGATCCAGCCTCCGGGGGATCTTGG
TGGCGTGAAACTCCCGCACCTCTTCGGCCAGCGAATTCCAGAAGCGCGTATGTCTAGAGGAGTGCAGGTG
GAAACCATCTCCCCAGGAGACGGGCGCACCTTCCCCAAGCGCGGCCAGACCTGCGTGGTGCACTACACCG
GGATGCTTGAAGATGGAAAGAAATTTGATTCCTCCCGGGACAGAAACAAGCCCTTTAAGTTTATGCTAGG
CAAGCAGGAGGTGATCCGAGGCTGGGAAGAAGGGGTTGCCCAGATGAGTGTGGGTCAGAGAGCCAAACTG
ACTATATCTCCAGATTATGCCTATGGTGCCACTGGGCACCCAGGCATCATCCCACCACATGCCACTCTCG
TCTTCGATGTGGAGCTTCTAAAACTGGAAA
