>Addgene plasmid #80003 | pC4EN-F1-mGAF670 (FKBP-mGAF670) | addgene partial sequence | sequence record 153470 | hGata4-fwd 5'-ATCCACGCTGTTTTGACC-3'
AGCCTCCGGGGGATCTTGGTGGCGTGAAACTCCCGCACCTCTTCGGCCAGCGAATTCCAGAAGCGCGTAT
GTCTAGAGGAGTGCAGGTGGAAACCATCTCCCCAGGAGACGGGCGCACCTTCCCCAAGCGCGGCCAGACC
TGCGTGGTGCACTACACCGGGATGCTTGAAGATGGAAAGAAATTTGATTCCTCCCGGGACAGAAACAAGC
CCTTTAAGTTTATGCTAGGCAAGCAGGAGGTGATCCGAGGCTGGGAAGAAGGGGTTGCCCAGATGAGTGT
GGGTCAGAGAGCCAAACTGACTATATCTCCAGATTATGCCTATGGTGCCACTGGGCACCCAGGCATCATC
CCACCACATGCCACTCTCGTCTTCGATGTGGAGCTTCTAAAACTGGAAACTAGTGGAGGCGGGGGAAGCG
GCGGAGGCGGGTCCCGTGCCGGCCCGTCGATCGATCTGTCAGGCACGCTGGCGCCGGCGCTGGAGCGGAT
CCGCACGGCGGGTTCACTGCGCGCGCTGTGCGATGACACCGTGCTGCTGTTTCAGCAGTGCACCGGCTAC
GACCGGGTGATGGTGTATCGTTTCGATGAGCAAGGCCACGGCCTGGTATTCTCCGAGTGCCATGTGCCTG
GGCTCGAATCCTATTTCGGCAACCGCTATCCGTCGTCGACTGTCCCGCAGATGGCGCGGCAGCTGTACGT
GCGGCAGCGCGTCCGCGTGCTGGTCGACGTCACCTATCAGCCGGTGCCGCTGGAGCCGCGGCTGTCGCCG
CTGACCGGGCGCGATCTCGACATGTCGGGCTGCTTCCTGCGCTCGATGTCGCCGTGC
