>Addgene plasmid #80003 | pC4EN-F1-mGAF670 (FKBP-mGAF670) | addgene partial sequence | sequence record 153472 | Bglob-intron-R 5'-TTTGCCCCCTCCATATAACA-3'
CAATCAAGGGTCCCCAAACTCACCCTGAAGTTCTCAGGATCCTCAATAACTAGTTTAGCTCTCAAGCGCG
GTGATCCGCGTCGCGATCCTTTCGGCGAGCCGTTTGCAGATCGCCCGCAGCTCGAAACGGATGAAGCGCG
GCAGATAATGGTGACAGACAACCAGGCCCCACAGCTTGCCGCCGACCACCAGCGACACCGCCAGGGTGGC
GCGCACGCCCATGTCCTTCAGGAACTGCAGATGGCACGGCGACATCGAGCGCAGGAAGCAGCCCGACATG
TCGAGATCGCGCCCGGTCAGCGGCGACAGCCGCGGCTCCAGCGGCACCGGCTGATAGGTGACGTCGACCA
GCACGCGGACGCGCTGCCGCACGTACAGCTGCCGCGCCATCTGCGGGACAGTCGACGACGGATAGCGGTT
GCCGAAATAGGATTCGAGCCCAGGCACATGGCACTCGGAGAATACCAGGCCGTGGCCTTGCTCATCGAAA
CGATACACCATCACCCGGTCGTAGCCGGTGCACTGCTGAAACAGCAGCACGGTGTCATCGCACAGCGCGC
GCAGTGAACCCGCCGTGCGGATCCGCTCCAGCGCCGGCGCCAGCGTGCCTGACAGATCGATCGACGGGCC
GGCACGGGACCCGCCTCCGCCGCTTCCCCCGCCTCCACTAGTTTCCAGTTTTAGAAGCTCCACATCGAAG
ACGAGAGTGGCATGTGGTGGGATGATGCCTGGGTGCCCAGTGGCACCATAGGCATAATCTGGAGATATAG
TCAGTTTGGCTCTCTGACCCACACTCATCTGGGCAACCCCTTCTTCCCAGCCTCGGATCACCTCCTGCTT
GCCTAGCATAAACTTAA
